>Addgene plasmid #205637 | pKM-U6-reRNA-hsEMX1 | addgene full sequence | sequence record 412718 | Addgene NGS Result
CCACCTAAATTGTAAGCGTTAATATTTTGTTAAAATTCGCGTTAAATTTTTGTTAAATCAGCTCATTTTT
TAACCAATAGGCCGAAATCGGCAAAATCCCTTATAAATCAAAAGAATAGACCGAGATAGGGT
[37 nt withheld, positions 133-169]
AAAGAACGTGGACTCCAACGTCAAAGG
[49 nt withheld, positions 197-245]
T
[91 nt withheld, positions 247-337]
G
[52 nt withheld, positions 339-390]
GGCGGGTGTGGK
[59 nt withheld, positions 403-461]
CCCATTCGCCATTCAGGCTGCGCAACTGTTGGGAAGGGCGATCGGTGCGGGCCTCTTCGCTATTACGCCA
GCTGGCGAAAGGGGGATGTGCTGCAAGGCGATTAAGTTGGGTAACGCCAGGGTTTTCCCAGTCACGACGT
TGTAAAACGACGGCCAGTGAGCGCGCGTAATACGACTCACTATAGGGCGAATTGGGTACCGGCATATGGT
TCTTGACAGAGGTGTAAAAAGTACTCAAAAATTTTACTCAAGTGAAAGTACAAGTACTTAGGGAAAATTT
TACTCAATTAAAAGTAAAAGTATCTGGCTAGAATCTTACTTGAGTAAAAGTAAAAAAGTACTCCATTAAA
ATTGTACTTGAGTATTAAGGAAGTAAAAGTAAAAGCAAGAAAGATCGATCTCGAAGGATCTGGAGGCCAA
CATGGTGTCGATAACTTCGTATAGCATACATTATACGAAGTTATCGATAGTCCAGTGTGGTGGAATTGCC
CTTGGCCGGCCATAACTTCGTATAGGATACTTTATACGAAGTTATGGTACCGGCGCGCATGTGAGGGCCT
ATTTCCCATGATTCCTTCATATTTGCATATACGATACAAGGCTGTTAGAGAGATAATTGGAATTAATTTG
ACTGTAAACACAAAGATATTAGTACAAAATACGTGACGTAGAAAGTAATAATTTCTTGGGTAGTTTGCAG
TTTTAAAATTATGTTTTAAAATGGACTATCATATGCTTACCGTAACTTGAAAGTATTTCGATTTCTTGGC
TTTATATATCTTGTGGAAAGGACGAAACACCGATTCAAGAATCCCGAAGTGAAGAATCTTGCCGTCCGTA
CATGGACTTGCCCGAACTGTGGGGAAACCCATGACCGAGACGAGAACGCTGCGCTGAACATTCGGCGTGA
AGCGTTGGTGGCTGCGGGAATCTCAGACACCTTAAACGCTCATGGAGGCTATGTCAGACCTGCTTCGGCG
GGCAATGGTCTGCGAAGTGAGAATCACGCGACTTTAGTCGTGTGAGGTTCAAGTGATGGGAGCCCTTCTT
CTGGCCGGCATGGTCCCAGCCTCCTCGCTGGCGCCGGCTGGGCAACATGCTTCGGCATGGCGAATGGGAC
TTTTTTGGTACCAGGTACGGCCGCTTCGAGCAGACATGATAAGATACATTGATGAGTTTGGACAAACCAC
AACTAGAATGCAGTGAAAAAAATGCTTTATTTGTGAAATTTGTGATGCTATTGCTTTATTTGTAACCATT
ATAAGCTGCAATAAACAAGTTAACAACAACAATTGCATTCATTTTATGTTTCAGGTTCAGGGGGAGATGT
GGGAGGTTTTTTAAAGCAAGTAAAACCTCTACAAATGTGGTAAAATCGCGAAGGTCGACGGTATACAGAC
ATGATAAGATACATTGATGAGTTTGGACAAACCACAACTAGAATGCAGTGAAAAAAATGCTTTATTTGTG
AAATTTGTGATGCTATTGCTTTATTTGTAACCATTATAAGCTGCAATAAACAAGTTGGGGTGGGCGAAGA
ACTCCAGCATGAGATCCCCGCGCTGGAGGATCATCCAGCCGGCGTCCCGGAAAACGATTCCGAAGCCCAA
CCTTTCATAGAAGGCGGCGGTGGAATCGAAATCTCGTAGCACGTGCTATTCCTTTGCCCTCGGACGAGTG
CTGGGGCGTCGGTTTCCACTATCGGCGAGTACTTCTACACAGCCATCGGTCCAGACGGCCGCGCTTCTGC
GGGCGATTTGTGTACGCCCGACAGTCCCGGCTCCGGATCGGACGATTGCGTCGCATCGACCCTGCGCCCA
AGCTGCATCATCGAAATTGCCGTCAACCAAGCTCTGATAGAGTTGGTCAAGACCAATGCGGAGCATATAC
GCCCGGAGCCGCGGCGATCCTGCAAGCTCCGGATGCCTCCGCTCGAAGTAGCGCGTCTGCTGCTCCATAC
AAGCCAACCACGGCCTCCAGAAGAAGATGTTGGCGACCTCGTATTGGGAATCCCCGAACATCGCCTCGCT
CCAGTCAATGACCGCTGTTATGCGGCCATTGTCCGTCAGGACATTGTTGGAGCCGAAATCCGCGTGCACG
AGGTGCCGGACTTCGGGGCAGTCCTCGGCCCAAAGCATCAGCTCATCGAGAGCCTGCGCGACGGACGCAC
TGACGGTGTCGTCCATCACAGTTTGCCAGTGATACACATGGGGATCAGCAATCGCGCATATGAAATCACG
CCATGTAGTGTATTGACCGATTCCTTGCGGTCCGAATGGGCCGAACCCGCTCGTCTGGCTAAGATCGGCC
GCAGCGATCGCATCCATGGCCTCCGCGACCGGCTGCAGAACAGCGGGCAGTTCGGTTTCAGGCAGGTCTT
GCAACGTGACACCCTGTGCACGGCGGGAGATGCAATAGGTCAGGCTCTCGCTGAATTCCCCAATGTCAAG
CACTTCCGGAATCGGGAGCGCGGCCGATGCAAAGTGCCGATAAACATAACGATCTTTGTAGAAACCATCG
GCGCAGCTATTTACCCGCAGGACATATCCACGCCCTCCTACATCGAAGCTGAAAGCACGAGATTCTTCGC
CCTCCGAGAGCTGCATCAGGTCGGAGACGCTGTCGAACTTTTCGATCAGAAACTTCTCGACAGACGTCGC
GGTGAGTTCAGGCTTTTTCATCACGTGCTGATCAGATCCGAAAATGGATATACAAGCTCCCGGGAGCTTT
TTGCAAAAGCCTAGGCCTCCAAAAAAGCCTCCTCACTACTTCTGGAATAGCTCAGAGGCAGAGGCGGCCT
CGGCCTCTGCATAAATAAAAAAAATTAGTCAGCCATGGGGCGGAGAATGGGCGGAACTGGGCGGAGTTAG
GGGCGGGATGGGCGGAGTTAGGGGCGGGACTATGGTTGCTGACTAATTGAGATGCATGCTTTGCATACTT
CTGCCTGCTGGGGAGCCTGGGGACTTTCCACACCCTAACTGACACACATTCCACAGAATTCAAGTGATCT
CCAAAAAATAAGTACTTTTTGACTGTAAATAAAATTGTAAGGAGTAAAAAGTACTTTTTTTTCTAAAAAA
ATGTAATTAAGTAAAAGTAAAAGTATTGATTTTTAATTGTACTCAAGTAAAGTAAAAATCCCCAAAAATA
ATACTTAAGTACAGTAATCAAGTAAAATTACTCAAGTACTTTACACCTCTGGTTCTTGACCCCCTACCTT
CAGCAAGCCCAGCAGATCCGAGCTCCAGCTTTTGTTCCCTTTAGTGAGGGTTAATTGCGCGCTTGGCGTA
ATCATGGTCATAGCTGTTTCCTGTGTGAAATTGTTATCCGCTCACAATTCCACACAACATACGAGCCGGA
AGCATAAAGTGTAAAGCCTGGGGTGCCTAATGAGTGAGCTAACTCACATTAATTGCGTTGCGCTCACTGC
CCGCTTTCCAGTCGGGAAACCTGTCGTGCCAGCTGCATTAATGAATCGGCCAACGCGCGGGGAGAGGCGG
TTTGCGTATTGGGCGCTCTTCCGCTTCCTCGCTCACTGACTCGCTGCGCTCGGTCGTTCGGCTGCGGCGA
GCGGTATCAGCTCACTCAAAGGCGGTAATACGGTTATCCACAGAATCAGGGGATAACGCAGGAAAGAACA
TGTGAGCAAAAGGCCAGCAAAAGGCCAGGAACCGTAAAAAGGCCGCGTTGCTGGCGTTTTTCCATAGGCT
CCGCCCCCCTGACGAGCATCACAAAAATCGACGCTCAAGTCAGAGGTGGCGAAACCCGACAGGACTATAA
AGATACCAGGCGTTTCCCCCTGGAAGCTCCCTCGTGCGCTCTCCTGTTCCGACCCTGCCGCTTACCGGAT
ACCTGTCCGCCTTTCTCCCTTCGGGAAGCGTGGCGCTTTCTCATAGCTCACGCTGTAGGTATCTCAGTTC
GGTGTAGGTCGTTCGCTCCAAGCTGGGCTGTGTGCACGAACCCCCCGTTCAGCCCGACCGCTGCGCCTTA
TCCGGTAACTATCGTCTTGAGTCCAACCCGGTAAGACACGACTTATCGCCACTGGCAGCAGCCACTGGTA
ACAGGATTAGCAGAGCGAGGTATGTAGGCGGTGCTACAGAGTTCTTGAAGTGGTGGCCTAACTACGGCTA
CACTAGAAGAACAGTATTTGGTATCTGCGCTCTGCTGAAGCCAGTTACCTTCGGAAAAAGAGTTGGTAGC
TCTTGATCCGGCAAACAAACCACCGCTGGTAGCGGTGGTTTTTTTGTTTGCAAGCAGCAGATTACGCGCA
GAAAAAAAGGATCTCAAGAAGATCCTTTGATCTTTTCTACGGGGTCTGACGCTCAGTGGAACGAAAACTC
ACGTTAAGGGATTTTGGTCATGAGATTATCAAAAAGGATCTTCACCTAGATCCTTTTAAATTAAAAATGA
AGTTTTAAATCAATCTAAAGTATATATGAGTAAACTTGGTCTGACAGTTACCAATGCTTAATCAGTGAGG
CACCTATCTCAGCGATCTGTCTATTTCGTTCATCCATAGTTGCCTGACTCCCCGTCGTGTAGATAACTAC
GATACGGGAGGGCTTACCATCTGGCCCCAGTGCTGCAATGATACCGCGAGACCCACGCTCACCGGCTCCA
GATTTATCAGCAATAAACCAGCCAGCCGGAAGGGCCGAGCGCAGAAGTGGTCCTGCAACTTTATCCGCCT
CCATCCAGTCTATTAATTGTTGCCGGGAAGCTAGAGTAAGTAGTTCGCCAGTTAATAGTTTGCGCAACGT
TGTTGCCATTGCTACAGGCATCGTGGTGTCACGCTCGTCGTTTGGTATGGCTTCATTCAGCTCCGGTTCC
CAACGATCAAGGCGAGTTACATGATCCCCCATGTTGTGCAAAAAAGCGGTTAGCTCCTTCGGTCCTCCGA
TCGTTGTCAGAAGTAAGTTGGCCGCAGTGTTATCACTCATGGTTATGGCAGCACTGCATAATTCTCTTAC
TGTCATGCCATCCGTAAGATGCTTTTCTGTGACTGGTGAGTACTCAACCAAGTCATTCTGAGAATAGTGT
ATGCGGCGACCGAGTTGCTCTTGCCCGGCGTCAATACGGGATAATACCGCGCCACATAGCAGAACTTTAA
AAGTGCTCATCATTGGAAAACGTTCTTCGGGGCGAAAACTCTCAAGGATCTTACCGCTGTTGAGATCCAG
TTCGATGTAACCCACTCGTGCACCCAACTGATCTTCAGCATCTTTTACTTTCACCAGCGTTTCTGGGTGA
GCAAAAACAGGAAGGCAAAATGCCGCAAAAAAGGGAATAAGGGCGACACGGAAATGTTGAATACTCATAC
TCTTCCTTTTTCAATATTATTGAAGCATTTATCAGGGTTATTGTCTCATGAGCGGATACATATTTGAATG
TATTTAGAAAAATAAACAAATAGGGGTTCCGCGCACATTTCCCCGAAAAGTG
Features (pLannotate 1.2.2; 21 found; start..end, strand, type, name):
      7..461     -  rep_origin     f1 ori (sequence partly withheld): f1 bacteriophage origin of replication; arrow indicates direction of (+) strand synthesis
    466..621     -  CDS            lacZα (fragment): LacZα fragment of β-galactosidase; lacZ fragment
    629..647     +  promoter       T7 promoter: promoter for bacteriophage T7 RNA polymerase
    892..925     +  protein_bind   loxP: Cre-mediated recombination occurs in the 8-bp core sequence (GCATACAT). Cre recombinase
    963..996     +  protein_bind   lox2272: Cre-mediated recombination occurs in the 8-bp core sequence (GGATACTT). lox2272 sites are compatible with each other, but incompatible with loxP or loxN sites (Lee and Saito, 1988). Cre recombinase
   1014..1254    +  promoter       U6 promoter: RNA polymerase III promoter for human U6 snRNA
   1428..1532    -  CDS            pckA (fragment): PCKA_DEIRA - Protein inferred from homology: Swiss-Prot protein existence level 3. Involved in the gluconeogenesis. Catalyzes the conversion of oxaloacetate (OAA) to phosphoenolpyruvate (PEP) through direct phosphoryl transfer between the nucleoside triphosphate and OAA. From Deinococcus radiodurans (strain ATCC 13939 / DSM 20539 / JCM 16871 / LMG 4051 / NBRC 15346 / NCIMB 9279 / R1 / VKM B-1422).
   1621..1742    -  polyA_signal   SV40 poly(A) signal: SV40 polyadenylation signal
   1765..1833    -  CDS            large T antigen (fragment): large T antigen from SV40 (simian virus 40)
   1866..1987    -  polyA_signal   SV40 poly(A) signal: SV40 polyadenylation signal
   1982..2107    -  CDS            ble (fragment): BLE_KLEPN - Experimental evidence at protein level: Swiss-Prot protein existence level 1. Binding protein with a strong affinity to the bleomycin family of antibiotics. Binds to CL990; an antimitotic-antibiotic compound. From Klebsiella pneumoniae.
   2117..3142    -  CDS            HygR: aminoglycoside phosphotransferase from E. coli; aph(4)-Ia; confers resistance to hygromycin
   3199..3409    -  promoter       SV40 promoter: SV40 early promoter
   3719..3737    -  promoter       T3 promoter: promoter for bacteriophage T3 RNA polymerase
   3782..3798    -  protein_bind   lac operator: The lac repressor binds to the lac operator to inhibit transcription in E. coli. This inhibition can be relieved by adding lactose or isopropyl-β-D-thiogalactopyranoside (IPTG). lac repressor encoded by lacI
   3806..3836    -  promoter       lac promoter: promoter for the E. coli lac operon
   3851..3872    -  protein_bind   CAP binding site: CAP binding activates transcription in the presence of cAMP. E. coli catabolite activator protein
   3885..3977    -  CDS            lacI (fragment): lac repressor; lacI; The lac repressor binds to the lac operator to inhibit transcription in E. coli. This inhibition can be relieved by adding lactose or isopropyl-β-D-thiogalactopyranoside (IPTG).
   4160..4748    -  rep_origin     ori: high-copy-number ColE1/pMB1/pBR322/pUC origin of replication
   4919..5779    -  CDS            AmpR: β-lactamase; bla; confers resistance to ampicillin, carbenicillin, and related antibiotics
   5780..5884    -  promoter       AmpR promoter: bla
