[The description below was written by a language model from this plasmid's Addgene catalogue record and pLannotate feature annotations shown in this document.]
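Description:
pKM-U6-reRNA-hsEMX1 is a 5.9 kb mammalian expression plasmid that produces a guide RNA (reRNA, also called ωRNA) for the ISDra2 TnpB genome-editing system, with a 20-nucleotide guide directed against the human EMX1 locus. It derives from the acceptor vector pKM-U6-reRNA-acceptor-2xBbsI, whose name suggests that guide sequences are inserted between two BbsI sites, although the record does not specify the cloning sites. The plasmid is maintained in E. coli through a high-copy ColE1/pUC-type origin and an ampicillin resistance gene (β-lactamase with its own promoter). The surrounding elements (f1 origin, lacZα fragment, lac promoter and operator, flanking T7 and T3 promoters) are typical of a pBluescript-style cloning backbone.

The payload is driven by the human U6 promoter, an RNA polymerase III promoter suited to short, uncapped, non-polyadenylated RNAs. The reRNA scaffold itself is not annotated as such. Immediately downstream of U6, the automated annotation calls a short fragment of Deinococcus radiodurans pckA, which probably reflects the D. radiodurans origin of the ISDra2 scaffold sequence rather than any coding function. A loxP and a lox2272 site lie just upstream of the U6 promoter, but no partner sites are annotated and the record does not explain their role. On the opposite strand, an SV40 early promoter drives a hygromycin resistance gene followed by SV40 polyadenylation signals, which would allow selection of transfected mammalian cells. The small ble and large T antigen fragments nearby appear to be cloning remnants. The plasmid encodes no TnpB nuclease, so it is meant to be co-delivered with a separate TnpB expression construct to edit EMX1, a commonly used benchmark target in human cells.
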