Addgene plasmid #205637: pKM-U6-reRNA-hsEMX1
Purpose: reRNA guide targeting Homo sapiens EMX1
Depositing lab: Gerald Schwank. Depositing organization: University of Zurich. Publication: Effective genome editing with an enhanced ISDra2 TnpB system and deep learning-predicted omegaRNAs. Marquart KF, Mathis N, Mollaysa A, Muller S, Kissling L, Rothgangl T, Schmidheini L, Kulcsar PI, Allam A, Kaufmann MM, Matsushita M, Haenggi T, Cathomen T, Kopf M, Krauthammer M, Schwank G. Nat Methods. 2024 Sep 23. doi: 10.1038/s41592-024-02418-z. PubMed 39313558.
Backbone
  Vector backbone: pKM-U6-reRNA-acceptor-2xBbsI
  Vector type: Mammalian Expression
Growth in bacteria
  Bacterial resistance: Ampicillin, 100 μg/mL
  Growth temperature: 37°C
  Growth strain: NEB Stable
  Copy number: Unknown
Gene/Insert
  Gene/Insert name: reRNA-hsEMX1
  gRNA/shRNA sequence: gtgatgggagcccttcttct
  Species: H. sapiens (human)
  Entrez Gene: EMX1
  Promoter: U6
  Cloning method: Restriction Enzyme; 5′ cloning site unknown (unknown if destroyed)
Terms and licenses: Academic/Nonprofit Terms; Industry Terms: Not Available to Industry
How to cite: pKM-U6-reRNA-hsEMX1 was a gift from Gerald Schwank (Addgene plasmid # 205637 ; http://n2t.net/addgene:205637 ; RRID:Addgene_205637)
